Addgene plasmid #162756: pMSCVII-E2Crimson
Purpose: Retroviral (MSCV) expression of E2-Crimson fluorescent protein
Depositing lab: Maki Nakayama. Depositing organization: University of Colorado Denver and Anschutz Medical Campus. Publication: Multiplex T-cell Stimulation Assay Utilizing a T-cell Activation Reporter-based Detection System. Landry LG, Mann SE, Anderson AM, Nakayama M. Bio Protoc. 2021 Jan 20;11(2):e3883. doi: 10.21769/BioProtoc.3883. eCollection 2021 Jan 20. PubMed 33732772.
Backbone
  Vector backbone: pMSCVII
  Backbone manufacturer: Maki Nakayama
  Vector type: Mammalian Expression, Retroviral
Growth in bacteria
  Bacterial resistance: Ampicillin, 100 μg/mL
  Growth temperature: 37°C
  Growth strain: NEB Stable
  Copy number: High Copy
Gene/Insert
  Gene/Insert name: E2-Crimson
  Species: Other
  Cloning method: Gibson Cloning
  Sequencing primers: 5′ 5pMIG; 3′ 3LTR-2
Terms and licenses: Academic/Nonprofit Terms; Industry Terms: Not Available to Industry
How to cite: pMSCVII-E2Crimson was a gift from Maki Nakayama (Addgene plasmid # 162756 ; http://n2t.net/addgene:162756 ; RRID:Addgene_162756)
