[The description below was written by a language model from this plasmid's Addgene catalogue record and pLannotate feature annotations shown in this document.]
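Description:
pMSCVII-E2Crimson is a gammaretroviral transfer plasmid of about 5.9 kb, built on the pMSCVII backbone, a murine stem cell virus (MSCV) type vector for mammalian expression. In bacteria it is maintained by a high-copy ColE1/pUC-type origin and selected with ampicillin through the β-lactamase gene and its native promoter. The rest of the bacterial backbone carries only remnants of earlier cloning vectors. These include a lac promoter/operator with a CAP site and short fragments of lacI, lacZα, rop, bom and the tetracycline resistance gene. A small env fragment lies next to the 5' LTR. None of these fragments appears to have a functional role.

The viral cassette is flanked by 5' and 3' long terminal repeats from murine embryonic stem cell virus. Downstream of the 5' LTR are the MESV Ψ packaging signal and a truncated MMLV gag segment lacking its start codon, which extends the packaging region without producing Gag protein. The E2-Crimson coding sequence follows directly, inserted by Gibson assembly. It encodes a mammalian codon-optimized, far-red, noncytotoxic tetrameric derivative of DsRed, and a short remnant of a multiple cloning site sits after it. No internal promoter, IRES or second marker is annotated, so expression is presumably driven by the 5' LTR from the integrated provirus. Because the plasmid has no functional gag, pol or env genes, these must be supplied in trans by a packaging system to make replication-defective virus.

The construct is used to stably label transduced mammalian cells with a far-red fluorescent marker. The associated publication describes a multiplexed T-cell stimulation assay based on fluorescent reporter detection, though the record does not state this plasmid's exact role in it.
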