Features (pLannotate 1.2.2; 18 found; start..end, strand, type, name):
      1..517     +  LTR            5' LTR: 5' long terminal repeat from murine embryonic stem cell virus
    581..922     +  misc_feature   MESV Ψ: packaging signal of murine embryonic stem cell virus
    989..1405    +  CDS            gag (truncated): truncated Moloney murine leukemia virus (MMLV) gag gene lacking the start codon
   1426..2103    +  CDS            E2-Crimson: far-red noncytotoxic tetrameric variant of DsRed fluorescent protein (Strack et al., 2009) mammalian codon-optimized
   2110..2128    +  misc_feature   MCS (fragment): pUC18/19 multiple cloning site
   2248..2762    +  LTR            3' LTR: 3' long terminal repeat from murine embryonic stem cell virus
   2924..2940    -  protein_bind   lac operator: The lac repressor binds to the lac operator to inhibit transcription in E. coli. This inhibition can be relieved by adding lactose or isopropyl-β-D-thiogalactopyranoside (IPTG). lac repressor encoded by lacI
   2948..2978    -  promoter       lac promoter: promoter for the E. coli lac operon
   2993..3014    -  protein_bind   CAP binding site: CAP binding activates transcription in the presence of cAMP. E. coli catabolite activator protein
   3027..3119    -  CDS            lacI (fragment): lac repressor; lacI; The lac repressor binds to the lac operator to inhibit transcription in E. coli. This inhibition can be relieved by adding lactose or isopropyl-β-D-thiogalactopyranoside (IPTG).
   3302..3890    -  rep_origin     ori: high-copy-number ColE1/pMB1/pBR322/pUC origin of replication
   4061..4921    -  CDS            AmpR: β-lactamase; bla; confers resistance to ampicillin, carbenicillin, and related antibiotics
   4922..5026    -  promoter       AmpR promoter: bla
   5121..5156    +  CDS            rop (fragment): Rop protein, which maintains plasmids at low copy number; rop
   5258..5357    +  misc_feature   bom (fragment): basis of mobility region from pBR322
   5363..5512    -  CDS            lacZα (fragment): LacZα fragment of β-galactosidase; lacZ fragment
   5512..5713    -  CDS            TcR (fragment): tetracycline efflux protein; tet; confers resistance to tetracycline
   5714..5812    +  CDS            env (fragment): murine leukemia virus gPr80 envelope polyprotein precursor; env; proteolytically cleaved into gp70SU and p15TM subunits
>Addgene plasmid #162756 | pMSCVII-E2Crimson | addgene full sequence | sequence record 319731 | Addgene NGS Result
AATGAAAGACCCCACCTGTAGGTTTGGCAAGCTAGCTTAAGTAACGCCATTTTGCAAGGCATGGAAAATA
CATAACTGAGAATAGAGAAGTTCAGATCAAGGTTAGGAACAGAGAGACAGCAGAATATGGGCCAAACAGG
ATATCTGTGGTAAGCAGTTCCTGCCCCGGCTCAGGGCCAAGAACAGATGGTCCCCAGATGCGGTCCCGCC
CTCAGCAGTTTCTAGAGAACCATCAGATGTTTCCAGGGTGCCCCAAGGACCTGAAATGACCCTGTGCCTT
ATTTGAACTAACCAATCAGTTCGCTTCTCGCTTCTGTTCGCGCGCTTCTGCTCCCCGAGCTCAATAAAAG
AGCCCACAACCCCTCACTCGGCGCGCCAGTCCTCCGATAGACTGCGTCGCCCGGGTACCCGTATTCCCAA
TAAAGCCTCTTGCTGTTTGCATCCGAATCGTGGACTCGCTGATCCTTGGGAGGGTCTCCTCAGATTGATT
GACTGCCCACCTCGGGGGTCTTTCATTTGGAGGTTCCACCGAGATTTGGAGACCCCTGCCCAGGGACCAC
CGACCCCCCCGCCGGGAGGTAAGCTGGCCAGCGGTCGTTTCGTGTCTGTCTCTGTCTTTGTGCGTGTTTG
TGCCGGCATCTAATGTTTGCGCCTGCGTCTGTACTAGTTAGCTAACTAGCTCTGTATCTGGCGGACCCGT
GGTGGAACTGACGAGTTCTGAACACCCGGCCGCAACCCTGGGAGACGTCCCAGGGACTTTGGGGGCCGTT
TTTGTGGCCCGACCTGAGGAAGGGAGTCGATGTGGAATCCGACCCCGTCAGGATATGTGGTTCTGGTAGG
AGACGAGAACCTAAAACAGTTCCCGCCTCCGTCTGAATTTTTGCTTTCGGTTTGGAACCGAAGCCGCGCG
TCTTGTCTGCTGCAGCGCTGCAGCATCGTTCTGTGTTGTCTCTGTCTGACTGTGTTTCTGTATTTGTCTG
AAAATTAGGGCCAGACTGTTACCACTCCCTTAAGTTTGACCTTAGGTCACTGGAAAGATGTCGAGCGGAT
CGCTCACAACCAGTCGGTAGATGTCAAGAAGAGACGTTGGGTTACCTTCTGCTCTGCAGAATGGCCAACC
TTTAACGTCGGATGGCCGCGAGACGGCACCTTTAACCGAGACCTCATCACCCAGGTTAAGATCAAGGTCT
TTTCACCTGGCCCGCATGGACACCCAGACCAGGTCCCCTACATCGTGACCTGGGAAGCCTTGGCTTTTGA
CCCCCCTCCCTGGGTCAAGCCCTTTGTACACCCTAAGCCTCCGCCTCCTCTTCCTCCATCCGCCCCGTCT
CTCCCCCTTGAACCTCCTCGTTCGACCCCGCCTCGATCCTCCCTTTATCCAGCCCTCACTCCTTCTCTAG
GCGCCGGAATTCAGATCTCGCCACCATGGATAGCACTGAGAACGTCATCAAGCCCTTCATGCGCTTCAAG
GTGCACATGGAGGGCTCCGTGAACGGCCACGAGTTCGAGATCGAGGGCGTGGGCGAGGGCAAGCCCTACG
AGGGCACCCAGACCGCCAAGCTGCAAGTGACCAAGGGCGGCCCCCTGCCCTTCGCCTGGGACATCCTGTC
CCCCCAGTTCTTCTACGGCTCCAAGGCGTACATCAAGCACCCCGCCGACATCCCCGACTACCTCAAGCAG
TCCTTCCCCGAGGGCTTCAAGTGGGAGCGCGTGATGAACTTCGAGGACGGCGGCGTGGTGACCGTGACCC
AGGACTCCTCCCTGCAGGACGGCACCCTCATCTACCACGTGAAGTTCATCGGCGTGAACTTCCCCTCCGA
CGGCCCCGTAATGCAGAAGAAGACTCTGGGCTGGGAGCCCTCCACTGAGCGCAACTACCCCCGCGACGGC
GTGCTGAAGGGCGAGAACCACATGGCGCTGAAGCTGAAGGGCGGCGGCCACTACCTGTGTGAGTTCAAGT
CCATCTACATGGCCAAGAAGCCCGTGAAGCTGCCCGGCTACCACTACGTGGACTACAAGCTCGACATCAC
CTCCCACAACGAGGACTACACCGTGGTGGAGCAGTACGAGCGCGCCGAGGCCCGCCACCACCTGTTCCAG
TAGCTCGAGCCTGCAGGCATGCAAGCTTCAGGTAGCCGGCTAACGTTAACAACCGGTACCTCTAGAACTA
TAGCTAGCATGCGCAAATTTAAAGCGCTGATATCGATAAAATAAAAGATTTTATTTAGTCTCCAGAAAAA
GGGGGGAATGAAAGACCCCACCTGTAGGTTTGGCAAGCTAGCTTAAGTAACGCCATTTTGCAAGGCATGG
AAAATACATAACTGAGAATAGAGAAGTTCAGATCAAGGTTAGGAACAGAGAGACAGCAGAATATGGGCCA
AACAGGATATCTGTGGTAAGCAGTTCCTGCCCCGGCTCAGGGCCAAGAACAGATGGTCCCCAGATGCGGT
CCCGCCCTCAGCAGTTTCTAGAGAACCATCAGATGTTTCCAGGGTGCCCCAAGGACCTGAAATGACCCTG
TGCCTTATTTGAACTAACCAATCAGTTCGCTTCTCGCTTCTGTTCGCGCGCTTCTGCTCCCCGAGCTCAA
TAAAAGAGCCCACAACCCCTCACTCGGCGCGCCAGTCCTCCGATAGACTGCGTCGCCCGGGTACCCGTGT
ATCCAATAAACCCTCTTGCAGTTGCATCCGACTTGTGGTCTCGCTGTTCCTTGGGAGGGTCTCCTCTGAG
TGATTGACTACCCGTCAGCGGGGGTCTTTCATGGGTAACAGTTTCTTGAAGTTGGAGAACAACATTCTGA
GGGTAGGAGTCGAATATTAAGTAATCCTGACTCAATTAGCCACTGTTTTGAATCCACATACTCCAATACT
CCTGAAATAGTTCATTATGGACAGCGCAGAAAGAGCTGGGGAGAATTGTGAAATTGTTATCCGCTCACAA
TTCCACACAACATACGAGCCGGAAGCATAAAGTGTAAAGCCTGGGGTGCCTAATGAGTGAGCTAACTCAC
ATTAATTGCGTTGCGCTCACTGCCCGCTTTCCAGTCGGGAAACCTGTCGTGCCAGCTGCATTAATGAATC
GGCCAACGCGCGGGGAGAGGCGGTTTGCGTATTGGGCGCTCTTCCGCTTCCTCGCTCACTGACTCGCTGC
GCTCGGTCGTTCGGCTGCGGCGAGCGGTATCAGCTCACTCAAAGGCGGTAATACGGTTATCCACAGAATC
AGGGGATAACGCAGGAAAGAACATGTGAGCAAAAGGCCAGCAAAAGGCCAGGAACCGTAAAAAGGCCGCG
TTGCTGGCGTTTTTCCATAGGCTCCGCCCCCCTGACGAGCATCACAAAAATCGACGCTCAAGTCAGAGGT
GGCGAAACCCGACAGGACTATAAAGATACCAGGCGTTTCCCCCTGGAAGCTCCCTCGTGCGCTCTCCTGT
TCCGACCCTGCCGCTTACCGGATACCTGTCCGCCTTTCTCCCTTCGGGAAGCGTGGCGCTTTCTCATAGC
TCACGCTGTAGGTATCTCAGTTCGGTGTAGGTCGTTCGCTCCAAGCTGGGCTGTGTGCACGAACCCCCCG
TTCAGCCCGACCGCTGCGCCTTATCCGGTAACTATCGTCTTGAGTCCAACCCGGTAAGACACGACTTATC
GCCACTGGCAGCAGCCACTGGTAACAGGATTAGCAGAGCGAGGTATGTAGGCGGTGCTACAGAGTTCTTG
AAGTGGTGGCCTAACTACGGCTACACTAGAAGAACAGTATTTGGTATCTGCGCTCTGCTGAAGCCAGTTA
CCTTCGGAAAAAGAGTTGGTAGCTCTTGATCCGGCAAACAAACCACCGCTGGTAGCGGTGGTTTTTTTGT
TTGCAAGCAGCAGATTACGCGCAGAAAAAAAGGATCTCAAGAAGATCCTTTGATCTTTTCTACGGGGTCT
GACGCTCAGTGGAACGAAAACTCACGTTAAGGGATTTTGGTCATGAGATTATCAAAAAGGATCTTCACCT
AGATCCTTTTAAATTAAAAATGAAGTTTTAAATCAATCTAAAGTATATATGAGTAAACTTGGTCTGACAG
TTACCAATGCTTAATCAGTGAGGCACCTATCTCAGCGATCTGTCTATTTCGTTCATCCATAGTTGCCTGA
CTCCCCGTCGTGTAGATAACTACGATACGGGAGGGCTTACCATCTGGCCCCAGTGCTGCAATGATACCGC
GAGACCCACGCTCACCGGCTCCAGATTTATCAGCAATAAACCAGCCAGCCGGAAGGGCCGAGCGCAGAAG
TGGTCCTGCAACTTTATCCGCCTCCATCCAGTCTATTAATTGTTGCCGGGAAGCTAGAGTAAGTAGTTCG
CCAGTTAATAGTTTGCGCAACGTTGTTGCCATTGCTACAGGCATCGTGGTGTCACGCTCGTCGTTTGGTA
TGGCTTCATTCAGCTCCGGTTCCCAACGATCAAGGCGAGTTACATGATCCCCCATGTTGTGCAAAAAAGC
GGTTAGCTCCTTCGGTCCTCCGATCGTTGTCAGAAGTAAGTTGGCCGCAGTGTTATCACTCATGGTTATG
GCAGCACTGCATAATTCTCTTACTGTCATGCCATCCGTAAGATGCTTTTCTGTGACTGGTGAGTACTCAA
CCAAGTCATTCTGAGAATAGTGTATGCGGCGACCGAGTTGCTCTTGCCCGGCGTCAATACGGGATAATAC
CGCGCCACATAGCAGAACTTTAAAAGTGCTCATCATTGGAAAACGTTCTTCGGGGCGAAAACTCTCAAGG
ATCTTACCGCTGTTGAGATCCAGTTCGATGTAACCCACTCGTGCACCCAACTGATCTTCAGCATCTTTTA
CTTTCACCAGCGTTTCTGGGTGAGCAAAAACAGGAAGGCAAAATGCCGCAAAAAAGGGAATAAGGGCGAC
ACGGAAATGTTGAATACTCATACTCTTCCTTTTTCAATATTATTGAAGCATTTATCAGGGTTATTGTCTC
ATGAGCGGATACATATTTGAATGTATTTAGAAAAATAAACAAATAGGGGTTCCGCGCACATTTCCCCGAA
AAGTGCCACCTGACGTCTAAGAAACCATTATTATCATGACATTAACCTATAAAAATAGGCGTATCACGAG
GCCCTTTCGTCTCGCGCGTTTCGGTGATGACGGTGAAAACCTCTGACACATGCAGCTCCCGGAGACGGTC
ACAGCTTGTCTGTAAGCGGATGCCGGGAGCAGACAAGCCCGTCAGGGCGCGTCAGCGGGTGTTGGCGGGT
GTCGGGGCTGGCTTAACTATGCGGCATCAGAGCAGATTGTACTGAGAGTGCACCATATGCGGTGTGAAAT
ACCGCACAGATGCGTAAGGAGAAAATACCGCATCAGGCGCCATTCGCCATTCAGGCTGCGCAACTGTTGG
GAAGGGCGATCGGTGCGGGCCTCTTCGCTATTACGCCAGCTGGCGAAAGGGGGATGTGCTGCAAGGCGAT
TAAGTTGGGTAACGCCAGGGTTTTCCCAGTCACGACGTTGTAAAACGACGGCGCAAGGAATGGTGCATGC
AAGGAGATGGCGCCCAACAGTCCCCCGGCCACGGGGCCTGCCACCATACCCACGCCGAAACAAGCGCTCA
TGAGCCCGAAGTGGCGAGCCCGATCTTCCCCATCGGTGATGTCGGCGATATAGGCGCCAGCAACCGCACC
TGTGGCGCCGGTGATGCCGGCCACGATGCGTCCGGCGTAGAGGCGATTAGTCCAATTTGTTAAAGACAGG
ATATCAGTGGTCCAGGCTCTAGTTTTGACTCAACAATATCACCAGCTGAAGCCTATAGAGTACGAGCCAT
AGATAAAATAAAAGATTTTATTTAGTCTCCAGAAAAAGGGGGG
